Addgene plasmid #79525: 5J3U (TgPKA, 583.m05422)
Purpose: Bacterial expression for structure determination; may not be full ORF
Depositing lab: Cheryl Arrowsmith. Depositing organization: University of Toronto.
Backbone
  Vector backbone: pET15-MHL
  Backbone manufacturer: SGC (Addgene Plasmid #26092)
  Backbone size w/o insert (bp): 7737
  Vector type: Bacterial Expression
Growth in bacteria
  Bacterial resistance: Ampicillin, 100 μg/mL
  Growth temperature: 37°C
  Growth strain: DH5alpha
  Copy number: High Copy
Gene/Insert
  Gene/Insert name: 583.m05422 (alt name: 583.m05422:MAC02T-B09:C40603)
  Insert size (bp): 798
  Promoter: T7-lacO
  Tag / fusion protein: 6xHis (N terminal on backbone); TEV cleavage site (N terminal on backbone)
  Cloning method: Ligation Independent Cloning
  Sequencing primers: 5′ T7; 3′ T7-term
Terms and licenses: Academic/Nonprofit Terms; Industry Terms: Not Available to Industry
Depositor comments: Please see http://www.thesgc.org/structures/5J3U for more information.
How to cite: 5J3U (TgPKA, 583.m05422) was a gift from Cheryl Arrowsmith (Addgene plasmid # 79525 ; http://n2t.net/addgene:79525 ; RRID:Addgene_79525)
