[The description below was written by a language model from this plasmid's Addgene catalogue record and pLannotate feature annotations shown in this document.]
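Description:
5J3U (TgPKA, 583.m05422) is a bacterial expression plasmid built on the pET15-MHL backbone and intended for producing recombinant protein for structure determination. The insert, listed as gene 583.m05422 with the shorthand TgPKA, is about 798 bp and was introduced by ligation-independent cloning. The record cautions that it may not represent the full open reading frame, as is common for constructs trimmed to a crystallisable domain. The source organism and the exact boundaries of the fragment are not stated in the fields provided.

Expression is driven by a T7 promoter followed immediately by a lac operator, with the strong T7 gene 10 ribosome binding site upstream of the coding region and a T7 terminator downstream. The plasmid carries its own lacI gene and promoter, so transcription stays repressed until IPTG is added in a host that supplies T7 RNA polymerase. The backbone contributes an N-terminal 6xHis tag and a TEV protease site, allowing metal-affinity purification and subsequent tag removal. The short "capTEV" hit at the start of the reading frame probably reflects this His/TEV leader, and the small "SET1" fragment just before the terminator is likely residual pET vector sequence rather than a functional solubility tag.

Propagation relies on a ColE1/pMB1-type origin with the bom and rop elements of pBR322 lineage, and selection is by ampicillin through the bla gene. The several tetracycline-resistance fragments and the tet promoter are non-functional pBR322 remnants. The insert itself is unannotated in the feature table, falling in the gap between the tag and terminator. The assembled sequence is 6,520 nt, shorter than the listed backbone size, which may reflect replacement of a stuffer during cloning, though the record does not explain this.
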