Features (pLannotate 1.2.2; 19 found; start..end, strand, type, name):
    104..208     +  promoter       AmpR promoter: bla
    209..1069    +  CDS            AmpR: β-lactamase; bla; confers resistance to ampicillin, carbenicillin, and related antibiotics
   1240..1828    +  rep_origin     ori: high-copy-number ColE1/pMB1/pBR322/pUC origin of replication
   2014..2156    -  misc_feature   bom: basis of mobility region from pBR322
   2258..2449    -  CDS            rop: Rop protein, which maintains plasmids at low copy number; rop
   2466..2846    +  CDS            YPB1_ECOLX: Protein predicted: Swiss-Prot protein existence level 4. From Escherichia coli.
   3088..3712    -  CDS            TcR (fragment): tetracycline efflux protein; tet; confers resistance to tetracycline
   3727..3748    -  protein_bind   CAP binding site: CAP binding activates transcription in the presence of cAMP. E. coli catabolite activator protein
   3761..4843    -  CDS            lacI: lac repressor; lacI; The lac repressor binds to the lac operator to inhibit transcription in E. coli. This inhibition can be relieved by adding lactose or isopropyl-β-D-thiogalactopyranoside (IPTG).
   4844..4921    -  promoter       lacI promoter: lacI
   4929..5208    -  CDS            TcR (fragment): tetracycline efflux protein; tet; confers resistance to tetracycline
   5230..5248    +  promoter       T7 promoter: promoter for bacteriophage T7 RNA polymerase
   5249..5273    +  protein_bind   lac operator: The lac repressor binds to the lac operator to inhibit transcription in E. coli. This inhibition can be relieved by adding lactose or isopropyl-β-D-thiogalactopyranoside (IPTG). lac repressor encoded by lacI
   5288..5310    +  RBS            RBS: efficient ribosome binding site from bacteriophage T7 gene 10 (Olins and Rangwala, 1989)
   5318..5336    +  CDS            capTEV™ (fragment): composite tag for in vivo biotinylation, TEV protease cleavage, and 6xHis tagging
   6204..6253    +  CDS            SET1 (fragment): solubility-enhancement tag derived from T7 phage gene 10B
   6261..6308    +  terminator     T7 terminator: transcription terminator for bacteriophage T7 RNA polymerase
   6331..6435    -  CDS            TcR (fragment): tetracycline efflux protein; tet; confers resistance to tetracycline
   6483..6511    -  promoter       tet promoter: E. coli promoter for tetracycline efflux protein gene
>Addgene plasmid #79525 | 5J3U (TgPKA, 583.m05422) | addgene full sequence | sequence record 150111 | Addgene assembled sequence
TTCTTGAAGACGAAAGGGCCTCGTGATACGCCTATTTTTATAGGTTAATGTCATGATAATAATGGTTTCT
TAGACGTCAGGTGGCACTTTTCGGGGAAATGTGCGCGGAACCCCTATTTGTTTATTTTTCTAAATACATT
CAAATATGTATCCGCTCATGAGACAATAACCCTGATAAATGCTTCAATAATATTGAAAAAGGAAGAGTAT
GAGTATTCAACATTTCCGTGTCGCCCTTATTCCCTTTTTTGCGGCATTTTGCCTTCCTGTTTTTGCTCAC
CCAGAAACGCTGGTGAAAGTAAAAGATGCTGAAGATCAGTTGGGTGCACGAGTGGGTTACATCGAACTGG
ATCTCAACAGCGGTAAGATCCTTGAGAGTTTTCGCCCCGAAGAACGTTTTCCAATGATGAGCACTTTTAA
AGTTCTGCTATGTGGCGCGGTATTATCCCGTGTTGACGCCGGGCAAGAGCAACTCGGTCGCCGCATACAC
TATTCTCAGAATGACTTGGTTGAGTACTCACCAGTCACAGAAAAGCATCTTACGGATGGCATGACAGTAA
GAGAATTATGCAGTGCTGCCATAACCATGAGTGATAACACTGCGGCCAACTTACTTCTGACAACGATCGG
AGGACCGAAGGAGCTAACCGCTTTTTTGCACAACATGGGGGATCATGTAACTCGCCTTGATCGTTGGGAA
CCGGAGCTGAATGAAGCCATACCAAACGACGAGCGTGACACCACGATGCCTGCAGCAATGGCAACAACGT
TGCGCAAACTATTAACTGGCGAACTACTTACTCTAGCTTCCCGGCAACAATTAATAGACTGGATGGAGGC
GGATAAAGTTGCAGGACCACTTCTGCGCTCGGCCCTTCCGGCTGGCTGGTTTATTGCTGATAAATCTGGA
GCCGGTGAGCGTGGGTCTCGCGGTATCATTGCAGCACTGGGGCCAGATGGTAAGCCCTCCCGTATCGTAG
TTATCTACACGACGGGGAGTCAGGCAACTATGGATGAACGAAATAGACAGATCGCTGAGATAGGTGCCTC
ACTGATTAAGCATTGGTAACTGTCAGACCAAGTTTACTCATATATACTTTAGATTGATTTAAAACTTCAT
TTTTAATTTAAAAGGATCTAGGTGAAGATCCTTTTTGATAATCTCATGACCAAAATCCCTTAACGTGAGT
TTTCGTTCCACTGAGCGTCAGACCCCGTAGAAAAGATCAAAGGATCTTCTTGAGATCCTTTTTTTCTGCG
CGTAATCTGCTGCTTGCAAACAAAAAAACCACCGCTACCAGCGGTGGTTTGTTTGCCGGATCAAGAGCTA
CCAACTCTTTTTCCGAAGGTAACTGGCTTCAGCAGAGCGCAGATACCAAATACTGTCCTTCTAGTGTAGC
CGTAGTTAGGCCACCACTTCAAGAACTCTGTAGCACCGCCTACATACCTCGCTCTGCTAATCCTGTTACC
AGTGGCTGCTGCCAGTGGCGATAAGTCGTGTCTTACCGGGTTGGACTCAAGACGATAGTTACCGGATAAG
GCGCAGCGGTCGGGCTGAACGGGGGGTTCGTGCACACAGCCCAGCTTGGAGCGAACGACCTACACCGAAC
TGAGATACCTACAGCGTGAGCTATGAGAAAGCGCCACGCTTCCCGAAGGGAGAAAGGCGGACAGGTATCC
GGTAAGCGGCAGGGTCGGAACAGGAGAGCGCACGAGGGAGCTTCCAGGGGGAAACGCCTGGTATCTTTAT
AGTCCTGTCGGGTTTCGCCACCTCTGACTTGAGCGTCGATTTTTGTGATGCTCGTCAGGGGGGCGGAGCC
TATGGAAAAACGCCAGCAACGCGGCCTTTTTACGGTTCCTGGCCTTTTGCTGGCCTTTTGCTCACATGTT
CTTTCCTGCGTTATCCCCTGATTCTGTGGATAACCGTATTACCGCCTTTGAGTGAGCTGATACCGCTCGC
CGCAGCCGAACGACCGAGCGCAGCGAGTCAGTGAGCGAGGAAGCGGAAGAGCGCCTGATGCGGTATTTTC
TCCTTACGCATCTGTGCGGTATTTCACACCGCATATATGGTGCACTCTCAGTACAATCTGCTCTGATGCC
GCATAGTTAAGCCAGTATACACTCCGCTATCGCTACGTGACTGGGTCATGGCTGCGCCCCGACACCCGCC
AACACCCGCTGACGCGCCCTGACGGGCTTGTCTGCTCCCGGCATCCGCTTACAGACAAGCTGTGACCGTC
TCCGGGAGCTGCATGTGTCAGAGGTTTTCACCGTCATCACCGAAACGCGCGAGGCAGCTGCGGTAAAGCT
CATCAGCGTGGTCGTGAAGCGATTCACAGATGTCTGCCTGTTCATCCGCGTCCAGCTCGTTGAGTTTCTC
CAGAAGCGTTAATGTCTGGCTTCTGATAAAGCGGGCCATGTTAAGGGCGGTTTTTTCCTGTTTGGTCACT
GATGCCTCCGTGTAAGGGGGATTTCTGTTCATGGGGGTAATGATACCGATGAAACGAGAGAGGATGCTCA
CGATACGGGTTACTGATGATGAACATGCCCGGTTACTGGAACGTTGTGAGGGTAAACAACTGGCGGTATG
GATGCGGCGGGACCAGAGAAAAATCACTCAGGGTCAATGCCAGCGCTTCGTTAATACAGATGTAGGTGTT
CCACAGGGTAGCCAGCAGCATCCTGCGATGCAGATCCGGAACATAATGGTGCAGGGCGCTGACTTCCGCG
TTTCCAGACTTTACGAAACACGGAAACCGAAGACCATTCATGTTGTTGCTCAGGTCGCAGACGTTTTGCA
GCAGCAGTCGCTTCACGTTCGCTCGCGTATCGGTGATTCATTCTGCTAACCAGTAAGGCAACCCCGCCAG
CCTAGCCGGGTCCTCAACGACAGGAGCACGATCATGCGCACCCGTGGCCAGGACCCAACGCTGCCCGAGA
TGCGCCGCGTGCGGCTGCTGGAGATGGCGGACGCGATGGATATGTTCTGCCAAGGGTTGGTTTGCGCATT
CACAGTTCTCCGCAAGAATTGATTGGCTCCAATTCTTGGAGTGGTGAATCCGTTAGCGAGGTGCCGCCGG
CTTCCATTCAGGTCGAGGTGGCCCGGCTCCATGCACCGCGACGCAACGCGGGGAGGCAGACAAGGTATAG
GGCGGCGCCTACAATCCATGCCAACCCGTTCCATGTGCTCGCCGAGGCGGCATAAATCGCCGTGACGATC
AGCGGTCCAGTGATCGAAGTTAGGCTGGTAAGAGCCGCGAGCGATCCTTGAAGCTGTCCCTGATGGTCGT
CATCTACCTGCCTGGACAGCATGGCCTGCAACGCGGGCATCCCGATGCCGCCGGAAGCGAGAAGAATCAT
AATGGGGAAGGCCATCCAGCCTCGCGTCGCGAACGCCAGCAAGACGTAGCCCAGCGCGTCGGCCGCCATG
CCGGCGATAATGGCCTGCTTCTCGCCGAAACGTTTGGTGGCGGGACCAGTGACGAAGGCTTGAGCGAGGG
CGTGCAAGATTCCGAATACCGCAAGCGACAGGCCGATCATCGTCGCGCTCCAGCGAAAGCGGTCCTCGCC
GAAAATGACCCAGAGCGCTGCCGGCACCTGTCCTACGAGTTGCATGATAAAGAAGACAGTCATAAGTGCG
GCGACGATAGTCATGCCCCGCGCCCACCGGAAGGAGCTGACTGGGTTGAAGGCTCTCAAGGGCATCGGTC
GAGATCCCGGTGCCTAATGAGTGAGCTAACTTACATTAATTGCGTTGCGCTCACTGCCCGCTTTCCAGTC
GGGAAACCTGTCGTGCCAGCTGCATTAATGAATCGGCCAACGCGCGGGGAGAGGCGGTTTGCGTATTGGG
CGCCAGGGTGGTTTTTCTTTTCACCAGTGAGACGGGCAACAGCTGATTGCCCTTCACCGCCTGGCCCTGA
GAGAGTTGCAGCAAGCGGTCCACGCTGGTTTGCCCCAGCAGGCGAAAATCCTGTTTGATGGTGGTTAACG
GCGGGATATAACATGAGCTGTCTTCGGTATCGTCGTATCCCACTACCGAGATATCCGCACCAACGCGCAG
CCCGGACTCGGTAATGGCGCGCATTGCGCCCAGCGCCATCTGATCGTTGGCAACCAGCATCGCAGTGGGA
ACGATGCCCTCATTCAGCATTTGCATGGTTTGTTGAAAACCGGACATGGCACTCCAGTCGCCTTCCCGTT
CCGCTATCGGCTGAATTTGATTGCGAGTGAGATATTTATGCCAGCCAGCCAGACGCAGACGCGCCGAGAC
AGAACTTAATGGGCCCGCTAACAGCGCGATTTGCTGGTGACCCAATGCGACCAGATGCTCCACGCCCAGT
CGCGTACCGTCTTCATGGGAGAAAATAATACTGTTGATGGGTGTCTGGTCAGAGACATCAAGAAATAACG
CCGGAACATTAGTGCAGGCAGCTTCCACAGCAATGGCATCCTGGTCATCCAGCGGATAGTTAATGATCAG
CCCACTGACGCGTTGCGCGAGAAGATTGTGCACCGCCGCTTTACAGGCTTCGACGCCGCTTCGTTCTACC
ATCGACACCACCACGCTGGCACCCAGTTGATCGGCGCGAGATTTAATCGCCGCGACAATTTGCGACGGCG
CGTGCAGGGCCAGACTGGAGGTGGCAACGCCAATCAGCAACGACTGTTTGCCCGCCAGTTGTTGTGCCAC
GCGGTTGGGAATGTAATTCAGCTCCGCCATCGCCGCTTCCACTTTTTCCCGCGTTTTCGCAGAAACGTGG
CTGGCCTGGTTCACCACGCGGGAAACGGTCTGATAAGAGACACCGGCATACTCTGCGACATCGTATAACG
TTACTGGTTTCACATTCACCACCCTGAATTGACTCTCTTCCGGGCGCTATCATGCCATACCGCGAAAGGT
TTTGCGCCATTCGATGGTGTCCGGGATCTCGACGCTCTCCCTTATGCGACTCCTGCATTAGGAAGCAGCC
CAGTAGTAGGTTGAGGCCGTTGAGCACCGCCGCCGCAAGGAATGGTGCATGCAAGGAGATGGCGCCCAAC
AGTCCCCCGGCCACGGGGCCTGCCACCATACCCACGCCGAAACAAGCGCTCATGAGCCCGAAGTGGCGAG
CCCGATCTTCCCCATCGGTGATGTCGGCGATATAGGCGCCAGCAACCGCACCTGTGGCGCCGGTGATGCC
GGCCACGATGCGTCCGGCGTAGAGGATCGAGATCTCGATCCCGCGAAATTAATACGACTCACTATAGGGG
AATTGTGAGCGGATAACAATTCCCCTCTAGAAATAATTTTGTTTAACTTTAAGAAGGAGATATACCATGC
ATCATCATCATCATCACAGCAGCGGCAGAGAAAACTTGTATTTCCAGGGCGTGTACGAGAAAGATGAGGG
CCAGAAAGAGCAATTAGAGCGCATTTTACGCCAATCATTTCTGTTCAACAGTCTGGACGAAAAGGACCTG
AATACCGTCATCTTAGCGATGCAGGAAAAGAAAATTGAGGCCTCAACGTGCCTGATCCGGGAAGGTGACG
ACGGGGAATGTCTGTATATTGTTCAATCCGGAGAGTTAAACTGCTCGAAACTGATCGATGGTGAGGAGCG
TGTAGTGAAGGTCGTTGGTCCAGGGGACGCATTTGGTGAACTGGCTTTACTGTACAATGCGCCTCGCGCT
GCAACTGTGACAAGCGTCAGTGCGTGTGATCTGTGGGAATTAGGGCGTGACACCTTCAACGCTATTGTCA
AAGATGCAGCCACAAAACGCCGGAGTATGTATGACAGCTTCTTAAAGTCCGTTCACATCCTGGATGGAAT
GGATGCGTACGAGCGTGGCAAAGTGGCGGACGCCCTGCGCACCGAAATGTTCACTGATGGTGCATATATT
GTACGTCAGGGGGAGTTAGGCGACGTGTTCTATATCGTGGAAGAAGGTTCGGCGGTCGCAACTAAGTCGT
TTGGGCCTGGTCAGCCGCCGATTGAGGTTAAGAAATACCAAGCCGGTGATTATTTCGGGGAACTGGCACT
GATCAATGAGGAACCACGTGCTGCCAACGTGATTGCACATGGCATTTGCAAGGTAGCATGTCTGGAACGG
AAAAGCTTCAAACGTCTGATGGGTAGTGTCCAGGATCTGTTATCAAAAAAGGCTTCCGAGTACAAACGCG
AAAGCGATTGATGACGAAGCTTGCGGCCGCACTCGAGGATCCGGCTGCTAACAAAGCCCGAAAGGAAGCT
GAGTTGGCTGCTGCCACCGCTGAGCAATAACTAGCATAACCCCTTGGGGCCTCTAAACGGGTCTTGAGGG
GTTTTTTGCTGAAAGGAGGAACTATATCCGGATATCCCGCAAGAGGCCCGGCAGTACCGGCATAACCAAG
CCTATGCCTACAGCATCCAGGGTGACGGTGCCGAGGATGACGATGAGCGCATTGTTAGATTTCATACACG
GTGCCTGACTGCGTTAGCAATTTAACTGTGATAAACTACCGCATTAAAGCTTATCGATGATAAGCTGTCA
AACATGAGAA
