>Addgene plasmid #79525 | 5J3U (TgPKA, 583.m05422) | depositor partial sequence | sequence record 148648 | Insert sequence
GTGTACGAGAAAGATGAGGGCCAGAAAGAGCAATTAGAGCGCATTTTACGCCAATCATTTCTGTTCAACA
GTCTGGACGAAAAGGACCTGAATACCGTCATCTTAGCGATGCAGGAAAAGAAAATTGAGGCCTCAACGTG
CCTGATCCGGGAAGGTGACGACGGGGAATGTCTGTATATTGTTCAATCCGGAGAGTTAAACTGCTCGAAA
CTGATCGATGGTGAGGAGCGTGTAGTGAAGGTCGTTGGTCCAGGGGACGCATTTGGTGAACTGGCTTTAC
TGTACAATGCGCCTCGCGCTGCAACTGTGACAAGCGTCAGTGCGTGTGATCTGTGGGAATTAGGGCGTGA
CACCTTCAACGCTATTGTCAAAGATGCAGCCACAAAACGCCGGAGTATGTATGACAGCTTCTTAAAGTCC
GTTCACATCCTGGATGGAATGGATGCGTACGAGCGTGGCAAAGTGGCGGACGCCCTGCGCACCGAAATGT
TCACTGATGGTGCATATATTGTACGTCAGGGGGAGTTAGGCGACGTGTTCTATATCGTGGAAGAAGGTTC
GGCGGTCGCAACTAAGTCGTTTGGGCCTGGTCAGCCGCCGATTGAGGTTAAGAAATACCAAGCCGGTGAT
TATTTCGGGGAACTGGCACTGATCAATGAGGAACCACGTGCTGCCAACGTGATTGCACATGGCATTTGCA
AGGTAGCATGTCTGGAACGGAAAAGCTTCAAACGTCTGATGGGTAGTGTCCAGGATCTGTTATCAAAAAA
GGCTTCCGAGTACAAACGCGAAAGCGAT
