>Addgene plasmid #79525 | 5J3U (TgPKA, 583.m05422) | addgene partial sequence | sequence record 150109 | T7 5'-TAATACGACTCACTATAGGG-3'
ACTTTAAGAAGGAGATATACCATGCATCATCATCATCATCACAGCAGCGGCAGAGAAAACTTGTATTTCC
AGGGCGTGTACGAGAAAGATGAGGGCCAGAAAGAGCAATTAGAGCGCATTTTACGCCAATCATTTCTGTT
CAACAGTCTGGACGAAAAGGACCTGAATACCGTCATCTTAGCGATGCAGGAAAAGAAAATTGAGGCCTCA
ACGTGCCTGATCCGGGAAGGTGACGACGGGGAATGTCTGTATATTGTTCAATCCGGAGAGTTAAACTGCT
CGAAACTGATCGATGGTGAGGAGCGTGTAGTGAAGGTCGTTGGTCCAGGGGACGCATTTGGTGAACTGGC
TTTACTGTACAATGCGCCTCGCGCTGCAACTGTGACAAGCGTCAGTGCGTGTGATCTGTGGGAATTAGGG
CGTGACACCTTCAACGCTATTGTCAAAGATGCAGCCACAAAACGCCGGAGTATGTATGACAGCTTCTTAA
AGTCCGTTCACATCCTGGATGGAATGGATGCGTACGAGCGTGGCAAAGTGGCGGACGCCCTGCGCACCGA
AATGTTCACTGATGGTGCATATATTGTACGTCAGGGGGAGTTAGGCGACGTGTTCTATATCGTGGAAGAA
GGTTCGGCGGTCGCAACTAAGTCGTTTGGGCCTGGTCAGCCGCCGATTGAGGTTAAGAAATACCAAGCCG
GTGATTATTTCGGGGAACTGGCACTGATCAATGAGGAACCACGTGCTGCCAACGTGATTGCACATGGCAT
TTGCAAGGTAGCATGTCTGGAACGGAAAAGCTTCAAACGTCTGATGGGTAGTGTCCAGGATCTGTTATCA
AAAAAGGCTTCCGAGTACAAACGCGAAAGCGATTGATGACGAA
