>Addgene plasmid #79525 | 5J3U (TgPKA, 583.m05422) | addgene partial sequence | sequence record 150110 | T7term 5'-GCTAGTTATTGCTCAGCGG-3'
TAGCAGCCGGATCCTCGAGTGCGGCCGCAAGCTTCGTCATCAATCGCTTTCGCGTTTGTACTCGGAAGCC
TTTTTTGATAACAGATCCTGGACACTACCCATCAGACGTTTGAAGCTTTTCCGTTCCAGACATGCTACCT
TGCAAATGCCATGTGCAATCACGTTGGCAGCACGTGGTTCCTCATTGATCAGTGCCAGTTCCCCGAAATA
ATCACCGGCTTGGTATTTCTTAACCTCAATCGGCGGCTGACCAGGCCCAAACGACTTAGTTGCGACCGCC
GAACCTTCTTCCACGATATAGAACACGTCGCCTAACTCCCCCTGACGTACAATATATGCACCATCAGTGA
ACATTTCGGTGCGCAGGGCGTCCGCCACTTTGCCACGCTCGTACGCATCCATTCCATCCAGGATGTGAAC
GGACTTTAAGAAGCTGTCATACATACTCCGGCGTTTTGTGGCTGCATCTTTGACAATAGCGTTGAAGGTG
TCACGCCCTAATTCCCACAGATCACACGCACTGACGCTTGTCACAGTTGCAGCGCGAGGCGCATTGTACA
GTAAAGCCAGTTCACCAAATGCGTCCCCTGGACCAACGACCTTCACTACACGCTCCTCACCATCGATCAG
TTTCGAGCAGTTTAACTCTCCGGATTGAACAATATACAGACATTCCCCGTCGTCACCTTCCCGGATCAGG
CACGTTGAGGCCTCAATTTTCTTTTCCTGCATCGCTAAGATGACGGTATTCAGGTCCTTTTCGTCCAGAC
TGTTGAACAGAAATGATTGGCGTAAAATGCGCTCTAATTGCTCTTTCTGGCCCTCATCTTTCTCGTACAC
GCCCTGGAAATACAAGTTTT
